>Addgene plasmid #210710 | AAV-AIO-M11-gRNA-EFS-NMS-SadCas9 | addgene full sequence | sequence record 416264 | Addgene NGS Result
GATCAGTTGGGTGCACGAGTGGGTTACATCGAACTGGATCTCAACAGCGGTAAGATCCTTGAGAGTTTTC
GCCCCGAAGAACGTTTTCCAATGATGAGCACTTTTAAAGTTCTGCTATGTGGCGCGGTATTATCCCGTAT
TGACGCCGGGCAAGAGCAACTCGGTCGCCGCATACACTATTCTCAGAATGACTTGGTTGAGTACTCACCA
GTCACAGAAAAGCATCTTACGGATGGCATGACAGTAAGAGAATTATGCAGTGCTGCCATAACCATGAGTG
ATAACACTGCGGCCAACTTACTTCTGACAACGATCGGAGGACCGAAGGAGCTAACCGCTTTTTTGCACAA
CATGGGGGATCATGTAACTCGCCTTGATCGTTGGGAACCGGAGCTGAATGAAGCCATACCAAACGACGAG
CGTGACACCACGATGCCTGTAGCAATGGCAACAACGTTGCGCAAACTATTAACTGGCGAACTACTTACTC
TAGCTTCCCGGCAACAATTAATAGACTGGATGGAGGCGGATAAAGTTGCAGGACCACTTCTGCGCTCGGC
CCTTCCGGCTGGCTGGTTTATTGCTGATAAATCTGGAGCCGGTGAGCGTGGGTCTCGCGGTATCATTGCA
GCACTGGGGCCAGATGGTAAGCCCTCCCGTATCGTAGTTATCTACACGACGGGGAGTCAGGCAACTATGG
ATGAACGAAATAGACAGATCGCTGAGATAGGTGCCTCACTGATTAAGCATTGGTAACTGTCAGACCAAGT
TTACTCATATATACTTTAGATTGATTTAAAACTTCATTTTTAATTTAAAAGGATCTAGGTGAAGATCCTT
TTTGATAATCTCATGACCAAAATCCCTTAACGTGAGTTTTCGTTCCACTGAGCGTCAGACCCCGTAGAAA
AGATCAAAGGATCTTCTTGAGATCCTTTTTTTCTGCGCGTAATCTGCTGCTTGCAAACAAAAAAACCACC
GCTACCAGCGGTGGTTTGTTTGCCGGATCAAGAGCTACCAACTCTTTTTCCGAAGGTAACTGGCTTCAGC
AGAGCGCAGATACCAAATACTGTTCTTCTAGTGTAGCCGTAGTTAGGCCACCACTTCAAGAACTCTGTAG
CACCGCCTACATACCTCGCTCTGCTAATCCTGTTACCAGTGGCTGCTGCCAGTGGCGATAAGTCGTGTCT
TACCGGGTTGGACTCAAGACGATAGTTACCGGATAAGGCGCAGCGGTCGGGCTGAACGGGGGGTTCGTGC
ACACAGCCCAGCTTGGAGCGAACGACCTACACCGAACTGAGATACCTACAGCGTGAGCTATGAGAAAGCG
CCACGCTTCCCGAAGGGAGAAAGGCGGACAGGTATCCGGTAAGCGGCAGGGTCGGAACAGGAGAGCGCAC
GAGGGAGCTTCCAGGGGGAAACGCCTGGTATCTTTATAGTCCTGTCGGGTTTCGCCACCTCTGACTTGAG
CGTCGATTTTTGTGATGCTCGTCAGGGGGGCGGAGCCTATGGAAAAACGCCAGCAACGCGGCCTTTTTAC
GGTTCCTGGCCTTTTGCTGGCCTTTTGCTCACATGTCCTGCAGGCAGCTGCGCGCTCGCTCGCTCACTGA
GGCCGCCCGGGCGTCGGGCGACCTTTGGTCGCCCGGCCTCAGTGAGCGAGCGAGCGCGCAGAGAGGGAGT
GGCCAACTCCATCACTAGGGGTTCCTCGCGTGTGTCTAGACATATTTAGCATGTCGCTATGTGTTCTGGG
AAACTTGACCTAAGTGTAAAGTTGAGATTTCCTTCAGGTTTATATAGTTCTGTATGAGACCACTCTTTCC
CGGGTCTTCGAGAAGACCTGTTAGAGTACTCTGGAAACAGAATCTACTCTAACAAGGCAAAATGCCGTGT
TTATCTCGTCAACTTGTTGGCGAGATTTTTTTGATATCGGGCAGAGCGCACATCGCCCACAGTCCCCGAG
AAGTTGGGGGGAGGGGTCGGCAATTGATCCGGTGCCTAGAGAAGGTGGCGCGGGGTAAACTGGGAAAGTG
ATGTCGTGTACTGGCTCCGCCTTTTTCCCGAGGGTGGGGGAGAACCGTATATAAGTGCAGTAGTCGCCGT
GAACGTTCTTTTTCGCAACGGGTTTGCCGCCAGAACACAGTGGTACCGCCACCATGTCAGATGCTTTGTA
CTTTGATGACTGCATGCAGCTTTTGGCGCAGACATTCCCGTTTGTAGATGACAATGAGTCGGGAGGTGGT
TCGGGTGGCTCTGGATCAAGCCAGGACATTGAGCAAGTTTGGGAGGAGCTATTATCCATTCCTGAGTTAC
AGTGTCTTAATATTGAAAATGACAAGCTGGTTGAGTCGGGATCCTCAAGCCAGCAGATGGACGACCTGTT
TGACATTCTCATTCAGAGCGGAGAAATTTCAGCAGATTTCAAGGAGCCGCCATCCCTGCCAGGGAAGGAG
AAGCCATCCCCGAAAACAGTCTGTGGGTCCCCCCTGGCAGCACAGCCATCACCTTCTGCTGAGCTCCCCC
AGGCTGCCCCACCTCCTCCAGGCTCACCCTCCCTCCCTGGACGCCTGGAGGACTTCCTGGAGAGCAGCAC
GGGGCTGCCCCTGCTGACCAGTGGGCATGACGGGCCAGAGCCCCTTTCCCTCATTGACGACCTCCATAGC
CAGATGCTGAGCAGCACTGCCATCCTGGACCACCCCCCGTCACCCATGGACACCTCGGAATTGCACTTTG
TTCCTGAGCCCAGCAGCACCATGGGCCTGGACCTGGCTGATGGCCACCTGGACAGCATGGACTGGCTGGA
GCTGTCGTCAGGTGGTCCCGTGCTGAGCCTAGCCCCCCTCAGCACCACAGCCCCCAGCCTCTTCTCCACA
GACTTCCTCGATGGCCATGATTTGCAGCTGCACTGGGATTCCTCGGGATCTGAAGTTCACCCTTCTAGAC
TTCAGACCACAGACAACCTGCTCCCCATGTCTCCTGAGGAGTTTGACGAGGTGTCTCGGATAGTGGGCTC
TGTAGAATTCGACAGTTCTAGAGCGCTGAGTGGTGGAGGAAGTGGCGGGTCAGGGTCGAAGCGGAACTAC
ATCCTGGGCCTGGCCATCGGCATCACCAGCGTGGGCTACGGCATCATCGACTACGAGACACGGGACGTGA
TCGATGCCGGCGTGCGGCTGTTCAAAGAGGCCAACGTGGAAAACAACGAGGGTAGGCGGAGCAAGAGAGG
CGCCAGAAGGCTGAAGCGGCGGAGGCGGCATAGAATCCAGAGAGTGAAGAAGCTGCTGTTCGACTACAAC
CTGCTGACCGACCACAGCGAGCTGAGCGGCATCAACCCCTACGAGGCCAGAGTGAAGGGCCTGAGCCAGA
AGCTGAGCGAGGAAGAGTTCTCTGCCGCCCTGCTGCACCTGGCCAAGAGAAGAGGCGTGCACAACGTGAA
CGAGGTGGAAGAGGACACCGGCAACGAGCTGTCCACCAAAGAGCAGATCAGCCGGAACAGCAAGGCCCTG
GAAGAGAAATACGTGGCCGAACTGCAGCTGGAACGGCTGAAGAAAGACGGCGAAGTGCGGGGCAGCATCA
ACAGATTCAAGACCAGCGACTACGTGAAAGAAGCCAAACAGCTGCTGAAGGTGCAGAAGGCCTACCACCA
GCTGGACCAGAGCTTCATCGACACCTACATCGACCTGCTGGAAACCCGGCGGACCTACTATGAGGGACCT
GGCGAGGGCAGCCCCTTCGGCTGGAAGGACATCAAAGAATGGTACGAGATGCTGATGGGCCACTGCACCT
ACTTCCCCGAGGAACTGCGGAGCGTGAAGTACGCCTACAACGCCGACCTGTACAACGCCCTGAACGACCT
GAACAATCTCGTGATCACCAGGGACGAGAACGAGAAGCTGGAATATTACGAGAAGTTCCAGATCATCGAG
AACGTGTTCAAGCAGAAGAAGAAGCCCACCCTGAAGCAGATCGCCAAAGAAATCCTCGTGAACGAAGAGG
ATATTAAGGGCTACAGAGTGACCAGCACCGGCAAGCCCGAGTTCACCAACCTGAAGGTGTACCACGACAT
CAAGGACATTACCGCCCGGAAAGAGATTATTGAGAACGCCGAGCTGCTGGATCAGATTGCCAAGATCCTG
ACCATCTACCAGAGCAGCGAGGACATCCAGGAAGAACTGACCAATCTGAACTCCGAGCTGACCCAGGAAG
AGATCGAGCAGATCTCTAATCTGAAGGGCTATACCGGCACCCACAACCTGAGCCTGAAGGCCATCAACCT
GATCCTGGACGAGCTGTGGCACACCAACGACAACCAGATCGCTATCTTCAACCGGCTGAAGCTGGTGCCC
AAGAAGGTGGACCTGTCCCAGCAGAAAGAGATCCCCACCACCCTGGTGGACGACTTCATCCTGAGCCCCG
TCGTGAAGAGAAGCTTCATCCAGAGCATCAAAGTGATCAACGCCATCATCAAGAAGTACGGCCTGCCCAA
CGACATCATTATCGAGCTGGCCCGCGAGAAGAACTCCAAGGACGCCCAGAAAATGATCAACGAGATGCAG
AAGCGGAACCGGCAGACCAACGAGCGGATCGAGGAAATCATCCGGACCACCGGCAAAGAGAACGCCAAGT
ACCTGATCGAGAAGATCAAGCTGCACGACATGCAGGAAGGCAAGTGCCTGTACAGCCTGGAAGCCATCCC
TCTGGAAGATCTGCTGAACAACCCCTTCAACTATGAGGTGGACCACATCATCCCCAGAAGCGTGTCCTTC
GACAACAGCTTCAACAACAAGGTGCTCGTGAAGCAGGAAGAAGCCAGCAAGAAGGGCAACCGGACCCCAT
TCCAGTACCTGAGCAGCAGCGACAGCAAGATCAGCTACGAAACCTTCAAGAAGCACATCCTGAATCTGGC
CAAGGGCAAGGGCAGAATCAGCAAGACCAAGAAAGAGTATCTGCTGGAAGAACGGGACATCAACAGGTTC
TCCGTGCAGAAAGACTTCATCAACCGGAACCTGGTGGATACCAGATACGCCACCAGAGGCCTGATGAACC
TGCTGCGGAGCTACTTCAGAGTGAACAACCTGGACGTGAAAGTGAAGTCCATCAATGGCGGCTTCACCAG
CTTTCTGCGGCGGAAGTGGAAGTTTAAGAAAGAGCGGAACAAGGGGTACAAGCACCACGCCGAGGACGCC
CTGATCATTGCCAACGCCGATTTCATCTTCAAAGAGTGGAAGAAACTGGACAAGGCCAAAAAAGTGATGG
AAAACCAGATGTTCGAGGAAAAGCAGGCCGAGAGCATGCCCGAGATCGAAACCGAGCAGGAGTACAAAGA
GATCTTCATCACCCCCCACCAGATCAAGCACATTAAGGACTTCAAGGACTACAAGTACAGCCACCGGGTG
GACAAGAAGCCTAATAGAGAGCTGATTAACGACACCCTGTACTCCACCCGGAAGGACGACAAGGGCAACA
CCCTGATCGTGAACAATCTGAACGGCCTGTACGACAAGGACAATGACAAGCTGAAAAAGCTGATCAACAA
GAGCCCCGAAAAGCTGCTGATGTACCACCACGACCCCCAGACCTACCAGAAACTGAAGCTGATTATGGAA
CAGTACGGCGACGAGAAGAATCCCCTGTACAAGTACTACGAGGAAACCGGGAACTACCTGACCAAGTACT
CCAAAAAGGACAACGGCCCCGTGATCAAGAAGATTAAGTATTACGGCAACAAACTGAACGCCCATCTGGA
CATCACCGACGACTACCCCAACAGCAGAAACAAGGTCGTGAAGCTGTCCCTGAAGCCCTACAGATTCGAC
GTGTACCTGGACAATGGCGTGTACAAGTTCGTGACCGTGAAGAATCTGGATGTGATCAAAAAAGAAAACT
ACTACGAAGTGAATAGCAAGTGCTATGAGGAAGCTAAGAAGCTGAAGAAGATCAGCAACCAGGCCGAGTT
TATCGCCTCCTTCTACAACAACGATCTGATCAAGATCAACGGCGAGCTGTATAGAGTGATCGGCGTGAAC
AACGACCTGCTGAACCGGATCGAAGTGAACATGATCGACATCACCTACCGCGAGTACCTGGAAAACATGA
ACGACAAGAGGCCCCCCAGGATCATTAAGACAATCGCCTCCAAGACCCAGAGCATTAAGAAGTACAGCAC
AGACATTCTGGGCAACCTGTATGAAGTGAAATCTAAGAAGCACCCTCAGATCATCAAAAAGGGCAAAAGG
CCGGCGGCCACGAAAAAGGCCGGCCAGGCAAAAAAGAAAAAGGATTACAAAGACGATGACGATAAGTGAG
CTAGCAATCAACCTCTGGATTACAAAATTTGTGAAAGATTGACTGGTATTCTTAACTATGTTGCTCCTTT
TACGCTATGTGGATACGCTGCTTTAATGCCTTTGTATCATGCTATTGCTTCCCGTATGGCTTTCATTTTC
TCCTCCTTGTATAAATCCTGGTTAGTTCTTGCCACGGCGGAACTCATCGCCGCCTGCCTTGCCCGCTGCT
GGACAGGGGCTCGGCTGTTGGGCACTGACAATTCCGTGGTCTAGCTTTATTTGTGAAATTTGTGATGCTA
TTGCTTTATTTGTAACCATTATAAGCTGCAATAAAAGATCTTTATTTTCATTAGATCTGTGTGTTGGTTT
TTTGTGTGATCGAGCGGCCGCAGGAACCCCTAGTGATGGAGTTGGCCACTCCCTCTCTGCGCGCTCGCTC
GCTCACTGAGGCCGGGCGACCAAAGGTCGCCCGACGCCCGGGCTTTGCCCGGGCGGCCTCAGTGAGCGAG
CGAGCGCGCAGCTGCCTGCAGGGGCGCCTGATGCGGTATTTTCTCCTTACGCATCTGTGCGGTATTTCAC
ACCGCATA
[95 nt withheld, positions 6869-6963]
T
[46 nt withheld, positions 6965-7010]
C
[141 nt withheld, positions 7012-7152]
CCTTTGACGTTGGAGTCCACGTTCTTT
[37 nt withheld, positions 7180-7216]
ACTCTATCTCGGGCTATTCTTTTGATTTATAAGGGATTTTGCCGATTTCGGTCTATTGGTTAAAAAATGA
GCTGATTTAACAAAAATTTAACGCGAATTTTAACAAAATATTAACGTTTACAATTTTATGGTGCACTCTC
AGTACAATCTGCTCTGATGCCGCATAGTTAAGCCAGCCCCGACACCCGCCAACACCCGCTGACGCGCCCT
GACGGGCTTGTCTGCTCCCGGCATCCGCTTACAGACAAGCTGTGACCGTCTCCGGGAGCTGCATGTGTCA
GAGGTTTTCACCGTCATCACCGAAACGCGCGAGACGAAAGGGCCTCGTGATACGCCTATTTTTATAGGTT
AATGTCATGATAATAATGGTTTCTTAGACGTCAGGTGGCACTTTTCGGGGAAATGTGCGCGGAACCCCTA
TTTGTTTATTTTTCTAAATACATTCAAATATGTATCCGCTCATGAGACAATAACCCTGATAAATGCTTCA
ATAATATTGAAAAAGGAAGAGTATGAGTATTCAACATTTCCGTGTCGCCCTTATTCCCTTTTTTGCGGCA
TTTTGCCTTCCTGTTTTTGCTCACCCAGAAACGCTGGTGAAAGTAAAAGATGCTGAA
Features (pLannotate 1.2.2; 23 found; start..end, strand, type, name):
    927..1515    +  rep_origin     ori: high-copy-number ColE1/pMB1/pBR322/pUC origin of replication
   1588..1615    +  repeat_region  AAV2 ITR (fragment): inverted terminal repeat of adeno-associated virus serotype 2 inverted
   1644..1671    +  repeat_region  AAV2 ITR (fragment): inverted terminal repeat of adeno-associated virus serotype 2 inverted
   1729..1753    +  promoter       H1 promoter (fragment): human H1 RNA promoter
   1796..1813    +  promoter       H1 promoter (fragment): human H1 RNA promoter
   1845..1915    +  misc_RNA       Sa gRNA scaffold (fragment): guide RNA scaffold for the Staphylococcus aureus CRISPR/Cas9 system
   1929..2140    +  promoter       EF-1α core promoter: core promoter for human elongation factor EF-1α
   2133..2348    +  CDS            NFE2L2 (fragment): NF2L2_HUMAN - Also known as NRF2 From Homo sapiens (Human).
   2343..2912    +  CDS            MRTFA (fragment): MRTFA_HUMAN - Also known as KIAA1438 From Homo sapiens (Human).
   2919..3026    +  CDS            STAT1 (fragment): STAT1_HUMAN - Experimental evidence at protein level: Swiss-Prot protein existence level 1. Signal transducer and transcription activator that mediates cellular responses to interferons (IFNs), cytokine KITLG/SCF and other cytokines and other growth factors. Following type I IFN (IFN-alpha and IFN-beta) binding to cell surface receptors, signaling via protein kinases leads to activation of Jak kinases (TYK2 and JAK1) and to tyrosine phosphorylation of STAT1 and STAT2. The phosphorylated STATs dimerize and associate with ISGF3G/IRF-9 to form a complex termed ISGF3 transcription factor, that ent
   3069..6224    +  CDS            cas9: CAS9_STAAU - Experimental evidence at protein level: Swiss-Prot protein existence level 1. CRISPR (clustered regularly interspaced short palindromic repeat) is an adaptive immune system that provides protection against mobile genetic elements (viruses, transposable elements and conjugative plasmids). CRISPR clusters contain spacers, sequences complementary to antecedent mobile elements, and target invading nucleic acids. CRISPR clusters are transcribed and processed into CRISPR RNA (crRNA). In type II CRISPR systems correct processing of pre-crRNA requires a trans- encoded small RNA (tracrRNA)
   6225..6272    +  CDS            nucleoplasmin NLS: bipartite nuclear localization signal from nucleoplasmin
   6306..6463    +  misc_feature   WPRE (fragment): woodchuck hepatitis virus posttranscriptional regulatory element
   6469..6550    +  misc_feature   WPRE (fragment): woodchuck hepatitis virus posttranscriptional regulatory element
   6554..6615    -  polyA_signal   SV40 poly(A) signal (fragment): SV40 polyadenylation signal
   6610..6658    +  polyA_signal   poly(A) signal: synthetic polyadenylation signal
   6672..6812    +  repeat_region  AAV2 ITR: inverted terminal repeat of adeno-associated virus serotype 2 inverted
   6817..6868    -  misc_feature   bom (fragment): basis of mobility region from pBR322
   6887..7342    +  rep_origin     f1 ori (sequence partly withheld): f1 bacteriophage origin of replication; arrow indicates direction of (+) strand synthesis
   7343..7392    -  misc_feature   bom (fragment): basis of mobility region from pBR322
   7494..7529    -  CDS            rop (fragment): Rop protein, which maintains plasmids at low copy number; rop
   7624..7728    +  promoter       AmpR promoter: bla
   7729..756     +  CDS            AmpR (across the origin): β-lactamase; bla; confers resistance to ampicillin, carbenicillin, and related antibiotics
