[The description below was written by a language model from this plasmid's Addgene catalogue record and pLannotate feature annotations shown in this document.]
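Description:
AAV-AIO-M11-gRNA-EFS-NMS-SadCas9 is an "all-in-one" AAV transfer plasmid on a pAAV backbone, designed to deliver a complete CRISPR activation system for mammalian cells in a single AAV genome. It is propagated in bacteria under ampicillin selection (AmpR with its bla promoter). The feature table annotates a ColE1/pUC-type origin, although the catalogue lists the plasmid as low copy, and an f1 origin is also present. The payload is flanked by AAV2 inverted terminal repeats, which allow it to be packaged into AAV particles. One ITR is annotated in full and the other only as short fragments. The recommended recombination-deficient growth strains fit the instability typical of ITR-containing plasmids.

Between the ITRs are two expression units. The compact M11 promoter, which the annotation software detects only as short H1 promoter fragments, drives a guide RNA carrying the Staphylococcus aureus Cas9 scaffold. The record does not state a specific targeting spacer. Downstream, the EFS (EF-1α core) promoter drives the NMS transactivation module fused to the N-terminus of SadCas9, the nuclease-dead D10A/N580A mutant. The module consists of fragments of the human transcription factors NFE2L2 (NRF2), MRTFA and STAT1. A nucleoplasmin bipartite NLS follows the Cas9 coding sequence, and the catalogue lists a C-terminal FLAG tag, though this is not annotated in the feature table. The transcript ends with truncated WPRE fragments for post-transcriptional enhancement, an SV40 poly(A) fragment and a short synthetic poly(A) signal. These small elements presumably help keep the cassette within AAV packaging capacity.

The construct is used for guide-directed transcriptional activation of target genes, with the human-derived NMS effector recruited to promoters or enhancers by dCas9, either by transfection or after AAV packaging.
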