Addgene plasmid #210710: AAV-AIO-M11-gRNA-EFS-NMS-SadCas9
Purpose: This Plasmid express M11 promoter driven SadCas9 specific gRNA and EFS promoter driven NMS transactivation module fused to SadCas9
Depositing lab: Isaac Hilton. Depositing organization: Rice University. Publication: Compact engineered human mechanosensitive transactivation modules enable potent and versatile synthetic transcriptional control. Mahata B, Cabrera A, Brenner DA, Guerra-Resendez RS, Li J, Goell J, Wang K, Guo Y, Escobar M, Parthasarathy AK, Szadowski H, Bedford G, Reed DR, Kim S, Hilton IB. Nat Methods. 2023 Oct 9. doi: 10.1038/s41592-023-02036-1. PubMed 37813990.
Backbone
  Vector backbone: pAAV
  Vector type: Mammalian Expression, AAV, CRISPR
Growth in bacteria
  Bacterial resistance: Ampicillin, 100 μg/mL
  Growth temperature: 37°C
  Growth strain: NEB Stable
  Copy number: Low Copy
Gene/Insert
  Gene/Insert name: SadCas9 specific gRNA and NMS fused to N-terminus of SadCas9
  Species: H. sapiens (human), Synthetic; Staphylococcus aureus
  Insert size (bp): 4140
  Mutation: D10A/N580A
  GenBank ID: NM_001282660.2 NM_001384880.1
  Promoter: M11
  Tag / fusion protein: FLAG (C terminal on insert)
  Entrez Gene: STAT1 (a.k.a. CANDF7, IMD31A, IMD31B, IMD31C, ISGF-3, STAT91); MRTFA (a.k.a. BSAC, MAL, MKL, MKL1, MRTF-A)
  Cloning method: Gibson Cloning
  Sequencing primers: 5′ ATATTTAGCATGTCGCTATGTG
Terms and licenses: Academic/Nonprofit Terms; Industry Terms: Not Available to Industry
Depositor comments: Stbl3 is also a suitable growth strain.
How to cite: AAV-AIO-M11-gRNA-EFS-NMS-SadCas9 was a gift from Isaac Hilton (Addgene plasmid # 210710 ; http://n2t.net/addgene:210710 ; RRID:Addgene_210710)
